>Addgene plasmid #131711 | p3xFLAG CMV14 / BRAF-G469A | addgene full sequence | sequence record 257721 | Addgene NGS Result
GACATTGATTATTGACTAGTTATTAATAGTAATCAATTACGGGGTCATTAGTTCATAGCCCATATATGGA
GTTCCGCGTTACATAACTTACGGTAAATGGCCCGCCTGGCTGACCGCCCAACGACCCCCGCCCATTGACG
TCAATAATGACGTATGTTCCCATAGTAACGCCAATAGGGACTTTCCATTGACGTCAATGGGTGGAGTATT
TACGGTAAACTGCCCACTTGGCAGTACATCAAGTGTATCATATGCCAAGTCCGCCCCCTATTGACGTCAA
TGACGGTAAATGGCCCGCCTGGCATTATGCCCAGTACATGACCTTACGGGACTTTCCTACTTGGCAGTAC
ATCTACGTATTAGTCATCGCTATTACCATGGTGATGCGGTTTTGGCAGTACACCAATGGGCGTGGATAGC
GGTTTGACTCACGGGGATTTCCAAGTCTCCACCCCATTGACGTCAATGGGAGTTTGTTTTGGCACCAAAA
TCAACGGGACTTTCCAAAATGTCGTAATAACCCCGCCCCGTTGACGCAAATGGGCGGTAGGCGTGTACGG
TGGGAGGTCTATATAAGCAGAGCTCGTTTAGTGAACCGTCAGAATTAAGCTTGCGGCCGCATGGCGGCGC
TGAGCGGTGGCGGTGGTGGCGGCGCGGAGCCGGGCCAGGCTCTGTTCAACGGGGACATGGAGCCCGAGGC
CGGCGCCGGCGCCGGCGCCGCGGCCTCTTCGGCTGCGGACCCTGCCATTCCGGAGGAGGTGTGGAATATC
AAACAAATGATTAAGTTGACACAGGAACATATAGAGGCCCTATTGGACAAATTTGGTGGGGAGCATAATC
CACCATCAATATATCTGGAGGCCTATGAAGAATACACCAGCAAGCTAGATGCACTCCAACAAAGAGAACA
ACAGTTATTGGAATCTCTGGGGAACGGAACTGATTTTTCTGTTTCTAGCTCTGCATCAATGGATACCGTT
ACATCTTCTTCCTCTTCTAGCCTTTCAGTGCTACCTTCATCTCTTTCAGTTTTTCAAAATCCCACAGATG
TGGCACGGAGCAACCCCAAGTCACCACAAAAACCTATCGTTAGAGTCTTCCTGCCCAACAAACAGAGGAC
AGTGGTACCTGCAAGGTGTGGAGTTACAGTCCGAGACAGTCTAAAGAAAGCACTGATGATGAGAGGTCTA
ATCCCAGAGTGCTGTGCTGTTTACAGAATTCAGGATGGAGAGAAGAAACCAATTGGTTGGGACACTGATA
TTTCCTGGCTTACTGGAGAAGAATTGCATGTGGAAGTGTTGGAGAATGTTCCACTTACAACACACAACTT
TGTACGAAAAACGTTTTTCACCTTAGCATTTTGTGACTTTTGTCGAAAGCTGCTTTTCCAGGGTTTCCGC
TGTCAAACATGTGGTTATAAATTTCACCAGCGTTGTAGTACAGAAGTTCCACTGATGTGTGTTAATTATG
ACCAACTTGATTTGCTGTTTGTCTCCAAGTTCTTTGAACACCACCCAATACCACAGGAAGAGGCGTCCTT
AGCAGAGACTGCCCTAACATCTGGATCATCCCCTTCCGCACCCGCCTCGGACTCTATTGGGCCCCAAATT
CTCACCAGTCCGTCTCCTTCAAAATCCATTCCAATTCCACAGCCCTTCCGACCAGCAGATGAAGATCATC
GAAATCAATTTGGGCAACGAGACCGATCCTCATCAGCTCCCAATGTGCATATAAACACAATAGAACCTGT
CAATATTGATGACTTGATTAGAGACCAAGGATTTCGTGGTGATGGAGGATCAACCACAGGTTTGTCTGCT
ACCCCCCCTGCCTCATTACCTGGCTCACTAACTAACGTGAAAGCCTTACAGAAATCTCCAGGACCTCAGC
GAGAAAGGAAGTCATCTTCATCCTCAGAAGACAGGAATCGAATGAAAACACTTGGTAGACGGGACTCGAG
TGATGATTGGGAGATTCCTGATGGGCAGATTACAGTGGGACAAAGAATTGGATCTGGATCATTTGCAACA
GTCTACAAGGGAAAGTGGCATGGTGATGTGGCAGTGAAAATGTTGAATGTGACAGCACCTACACCTCAGC
AGTTACAAGCCTTCAAAAATGAAGTAGGAGTACTCAGGAAAACACGACATGTGAATATCCTACTCTTCAT
GGGCTATTCCACAAAGCCACAACTGGCTATTGTTACCCAGTGGTGTGAGGGCTCCAGCTTGTATCACCAT
CTCCATATCATTGAGACCAAATTTGAGATGATCAAACTTATAGATATTGCACGACAGACTGCACAGGGCA
TGGATTACTTACACGCCAAGTCAATCATCCACAGAGACCTCAAGAGTAATAATATATTTCTTCATGAAGA
CCTCACAGTAAAAATAGGTGATTTTGGTCTAGCTACAGTGAAATCTCGATGGAGTGGGTCCCATCAGTTT
GAACAGTTGTCTGGATCCATTTTGTGGATGGCACCAGAAGTCATCAGAATGCAAGATAAAAATCCATACA
GCTTTCAGTCAGATGTATATGCATTTGGAATTGTTCTGTATGAATTGATGACTGGACAGTTACCTTATTC
AAACATCAACAACAGGGACCAGATAATTTTTATGGTGGGACGAGGATACCTGTCTCCAGATCTCAGTAAG
GTACGGAGTAACTGTCCAAAAGCCATGAAGAGATTAATGGCAGAGTGCCTCAAAAAGAAAAGAGATGAGA
GACCACTCTTTCCCCAAATTCTCGCCTCTATTGAGCTGCTGGCCCGCTCATTGCCAAAAATTCACCGCAG
TGCATCAGAACCCTCCTTGAATCGGGCTGGTTTCCAAACAGAGGATTTTAGTCTATATGCTTGTGCTTCT
CCAAAAACACCCATCCAGGCAGGGGGATATGGTGCGTTTCCTGTCCACTCTAGAGGATCCCGGGCTGACT
ACAAAGACCATGACGGTGATTATAAAGATCATGACATCGACTACAAGGATGACGATGACAAGTAGTGATC
CCGGGTGGCATCCCTGTGACCCCTCCCCAGTGCCTCTCCTGGCCCTGGAAGTTGCCACTCCAGTGCCCAC
CAGCCTTGTCCTAATAAAATTAAGTTGCATCATTTTGTCTGACTAGGTGTCCTTCTATAATATTATGGGG
TGGAGGGGGGTGGTATGGAGCAAGGGGCAAGTTGGGAAGACAACCTGTAGGGCCTGCGGGGTCTATTGGG
AACCAAGCTGGAGTGCAGTGGCACAATCTTGGCTCACTGCAATCTCCGCCTCCTGGGTTCAAGCGATTCT
CCTGCCTCAGCCTCCCGAGTTGTTGGGATTCCAGGCATGCATGACCAGGCTCAGCTAATTTTTGTTTTTT
TGGTAGAGACGGGGTTTCACCATATTGGCCAGGCTGGTCTCCAACTCCTAATCTCAGGTGATCTACCCAC
CTTGGCCTCCCAAATTGCTGGGATTACAGGCGTGAACCACTGCTCCCTTCCCTGTCCTTCTGATTTTAAA
ATAACTATACCAGCAGGAGGACGTCCAGACACAGCATAGGCTACCTGGCCATGCCCAACCGGTGGGACAT
TTGAGTTGCTTGCTTGGCACTGTCCTCTCATGCGTTGGGTCCACTCAGTAGATGCCTGTTGAATTGGGTA
CGCGGCCAGCTTGGCTGTGGAATGTGTGTCAGTTAGGGTGTGGAAAGTCCCCAGGCTCCCCAGCAGGCAG
AAGTATGCAAAGCATGCATCTCAATTAGTCAGCAACCAGGTGTGGAAAGTCCCCAGGCTCCCCAGCAGGC
AGAAGTATGCAAAGCATGCATCTCAATTAGTCAGCAACCATAGTCCCGCCCCTAACTCCGCCCATCCCGC
CCCTAACTCCGCCCAGTTCCGCCCATTCTCCGCCCCATGGCTGACTAATTTTTTTTATTTATGCAGAGGC
CGAGGCCGCCTCGGCCTCTGAGCTATTCCAGAAGTAGTGAGGAGGCTTTTTTGGAGGAATTGATCAGCTT
GGGATCTGATCAAGAGACAGGATGAGGATCGTTTCGCATGATTGAACAAGATGGATTGCACGCAGGTTCT
CCGGCCGCTTGGGTGGAGAGGCTATTCGGCTATGACTGGGCACAACAGACAATCGGCTGCTCTGATGCCG
CCGTGTTCCGGCTGTCAGCGCAGGGGCGCCCGGTTCTTTTTGTCAAGACCGACCTGTCCGGTGCCCTGAA
TGAACTGCAGGACGAGGCAGCGCGGCTATCGTGGCTGGCCACGACGGGCGTTCCTTGCGCAGCTGTGCTC
GACGTTGTCACTGAAGCGGGAAGGGACTGGCTGCTATTGGGCGAAGTGCCGGGGCAGGATCTCCTGTCAT
CTCACCTTGCTCCTGCCGAGAAAGTATCCATCATGGCTGATGCAATGCGGCGGCTGCATACGCTTGATCC
GGCTACCTGCCCATTCGACCACCAAGCGAAACATCGCATCGAGCGAGCACGTACTCGGATGGAAGCCGGT
CTTGTCGATCAGGATGATCTGGACGAAGAGCATCAGGGGCTCGCGCCAGCCGAACTGTTCGCCAGGCTCA
AGGCGCGCATGCCCGACGGCGAGGATCTCGTCGTGACCCATGGCGATGCCTGCTTGCCGAATATCATGGT
GGAAAATGGCCGCTTTTCTGGATTCATCGACTGTGGCCGGCTGGGTGTGGCGGACCGCTATCAGGACATA
GCGTTGGCTACCCGTGATATTGCTGAAGAGCTTGGCGGCGAATGGGCTGACCGCTTCCTCGTGCTTTACG
GTATCGCCGCTCCCGATTCGCAGCGCATCGCCTTCTATCGCCTTCTTGACGAGTTCTTCTGAGCGGGACT
CTGGGGTTCGAAATGACCGACCAAGCGACGCCCAACCTGCCATCACGAGATTTCGATTCCACCGCCGCCT
TCTATGAAAGGTTGGGCTTCGGAATCGTTTTCCGGGACGCCGGCTGGATGATCCTCCAGCGCGGGGATCT
CATGCTGGAGTTCTTCGCCCACCCCGGGCTCGATCCCCTCGCGAGTTGGTTCAGCTGCTGCCTGAGGCTG
GACGACCTCGCGGAGTTCTACCGGCAGTGCAAATCCGTCGGCATCCAGGAAACCAGCAGCGGCTATCCGC
GCATCCATGCCCCCGAACTGCAGGAGTGGGGAGGCACGATGGCCGCTTTGGTCGACCCGGACGGGACGCT
CCTGCGCCTGATACAGAACGAATTGCTTGCAGGCATCTCATGAGTGTGTCTTCCCGTTTTCCGCCTGAGG
TCACTGCGTGGATGGAGCGCTGGCGCCTGCTGCGCGACGGCGAGCTGCTCACCACCCACTCGCCAAGCTG
GAACCGTAAAAAGGCCGCGTTGCTGGCGTTTTTCCATAGGCTCCGCCGATCATAATCAGCCATACCACAT
TTGTAGAGGTTTTACTTGCTTTAAAAAACCTCCCACACCTCCCCCTGAACCTGAAACATAAAATGAATGC
AATTGTTGTTGTTAACTTGTTTATTGCAGCTTATAATGGTTACAAATAAAGCAATAGCATCACAAATTTC
ACAAATAAAGCATTTTTTTCACTGCATTCTAGTTGTGGTTTGTCCAAACTCATCAATGTATCTTATCATG
TCTGGATCAATTCCCTATAGTGAGTCGTATTAAATTCGTAATCATGTCATAGCTGTTTCCTGTGTGAAAT
TGTTATCCGCTCACAATTCCACACAACATACGAGCCGGAAGCATAAAGTGTAAAGCCTGGGGTGCCTAAT
GAGTGAGCTAACTCACATTAATTGCGTTGCGCTCACTGCCCGCTTTCCAGTCGGGAAACCTGTCGTGCCA
GCTGCATTAATGAATCGGCCAACGCGCGGGGAGAGGCGGTTTGCGTATTGGGCGCTCTTCCGCTTCCTCG
CTCACTGACTCGCTGCGCTCGGTCGTTCGGCTGCGGCGAGCGGTATCAGCTCACTCAAAGGCGGTAATAC
GGTTATCCACAGAATCAGGGGATAACGCAGGAAAGAACATGTGAGCAAAAGGCCAGCAAAAGGCCAGGAA
CCGTAAAAAGGCCGCGTTGCTGGCGTTTTTCCATAGGCTCCGCCCCCCTGACGAGCATCACAAAAATCGA
CGCTCAAGTCAGAGGTGGCGAAACCCGACAGGACTATAAAGATACCAGGCGTTTCCCCCTGGAAGCTCCC
TCGTGCGCTCTCCTGTTCCGACCCTGCCGCTTACCGGATACCTGTCCGCCTTTCTCCCTTCGGGAAGCGT
GGCGCTTTCTCATAGCTCACGCTGTAGGTATCTCAGTTCGGTGTAGGTCGTTCGCTCCAAGCTGGGCTGT
GTGCACGAACCCCCCGTTCAGCCCGACCGCTGCGCCTTATCCGGTAACTATCGTCTTGAGTCCAACCCGG
TAAGACACGACTTATCGCCACTGGCAGCAGCCACTGGTAACAGGATTAGCAGAGCGAGGTATGTAGGCGG
TGCTACAGAGTTCTTGAAGTGGTGGCCTAACTACGGCTACACTAGAAGAACAGTATTTGGTATCTGCGCT
CTGCTGAAGCCAGTTACCTTCGGAAAAAGAGTTGGTAGCTCTTGATCCGGCAAACAAACCACCGCTGGTA
GCGGTGGTTTTTTTGTTTGCAAGCAGCAGATTACGCGCAGAAAAAAAGGATCTCAAGAAGATCCTTTGAT
CTTTTCTACGGGGTCTGACGCTCAGTGGAACGAAAACTCACGTTAAGGGATTTTGGTCATGAGATTATCA
AAAAGGATCTTCACCTAGATCCTTTTAAATTAAAAATGAAGTTTTAAATCAATCTAAAGTATATATGAGT
AAACTTGGTCTGACAGTTACCAATGCTTAATCAGTGAGGCACCTATCTCAGCGATCTGTCTATTTCGTTC
ATCCATAGTTGCCTGACTCCCCGTCGTGTAGATAACTACGATACGGGAGGGCTTACCATCTGGCCCCAGT
GCTGCAATGATACCGCGAGACCCACGCTCACCGGCTCCAGATTTATCAGCAATAAACCAGCCAGCCGGAA
GGGCCGAGCGCAGAAGTGGTCCTGCAACTTTATCCGCCTCCATCCAGTCTATTAATTGTTGCCGGGAAGC
TAGAGTAAGTAGTTCGCCAGTTAATAGTTTGCGCAACGTTGTTGCCATTGCTACAGGCATCGTGGTGTCA
CGCTCGTCGTTTGGTATGGCTTCATTCAGCTCCGGTTCCCAACGATCAAGGCGAGTTACATGATCCCCCA
TGTTGTGCAAAAAAGCGGTTAGCTCCTTCGGTCCTCCGATCGTTGTCAGAAGTAAGTTGGCCGCAGTGTT
ATCACTCATGGTTATGGCAGCACTGCATAATTCTCTTACTGTCATGCCATCCGTAAGATGCTTTTCTGTG
ACTGGTGAGTACTCAACCAAGTCATTCTGAGAATAGTGTATGCGGCGACCGAGTTGCTCTTGCCCGGCGT
CAATACGGGATAATACCGCGCCACATAGCAGAACTTTAAAAGTGCTCATCATTGGAAAACGTTCTTCGGG
GCGAAAACTCTCAAGGATCTTACCGCTGTTGAGATCCAGTTCGATGTAACCCACTCGTGCACCCAACTGA
TCTTCAGCATCTTTTACTTTCACCAGCGTTTCTGGGTGAGCAAAAACAGGAAGGCAAAATGCCGCAAAAA
AGGGAATAAGGGCGACACGGAAATGTTGAATACTCATACTCTTCCTTTTTCAATATTATTGAAGCATTTA
TCAGGGTTATTGTCTCATGAGCGGATACATATTTGAATGTATTTAGAAAAATAAACAAATAGGGGTTCCG
CGCACATTTCCCCGAAAAGTGCCACCTG
[124 nt withheld, positions 7799-7922]
C
[91 nt withheld, positions 7924-8014]
A
[49 nt withheld, positions 8016-8064]
CCTTTGACGTTGGAGTCCACGTTCTTT
[37 nt withheld, positions 8092-8128]
ACCCTATCTCGGTCTATTCTTTTGATTTATAAGGGATTTTGCCGATTTCGGCCTATTGGTTAAAAAATGA
GCTGATTTAACAAAAATTTAACGCGAATTTTAACAAAATATTAACGCTTACAATTTCCATTCGCCATTCA
GGCTGCGCAACTGTTGGGAAGGGCGATCGGTGCGGGCCTCTTCGCTATTACGCCAGCTGGCGAAAGGGGG
ATGTGCTGCAAGGCGATTAAGTTGGGTAACGCCAGGGTTTTCCCAGTCACGACGTTGTAAAACGACGGCC
AGTGCCAAGCTGATCTATACATTGAATCAATATTGGCAATTAGCCATATTAGTCATTGGTTATATAGCAT
AAATCAATATTGGCTATTGGCCATTGCATACGTTGTATCTATATCATAATATGTACATTTATATTGGCTC
ATGTCCAATATGACCGCCATGTT
Features (pLannotate 1.2.2; 22 found; start..end, strand, type, name):
      1..380     +  enhancer       CMV enhancer: human cytomegalovirus immediate early enhancer
    382..581     +  promoter       CMV promoter: human cytomegalovirus (CMV) immediate early promoter
    621..2918    +  CDS            BRAF: BRAF_HUMAN - Also known as BRAF1, RAFB1. Experimental evidence at protein level: Swiss-Prot protein existence level 1. Protein kinase involved in the transduction of mitogenic signals from the cell membrane to the nucleus (Probable). Phosphorylates MAP2K1, and thereby activates the MAP kinase signal transduction pathway (PubMed:21441910, PubMed:29433126). May play a role in the postsynaptic responses of hippocampal neurons (PubMed:1508179). From Homo sapiens (Human).
   2937..3002    +  CDS            3xFLAG: three tandem FLAG® epitope tags, followed by an enterokinase cleavage site
   3013..3635    +  polyA_signal   hGH poly(A) signal: human growth hormone polyadenylation signal
   3677..3974    +  promoter       SV40 promoter: SV40 enhancer and early promoter
   4028..4819    +  CDS            neo: KKA2_KLEPN - Also known as kan, nptII. Experimental evidence at protein level: Swiss-Prot protein existence level 1. Resistance to kanamycin, neomycin, paromomycin, ribostamycin, butirosin and gentamicin B. From Klebsiella pneumoniae.
   4843..5220    +  CDS            ble: BLE_KLEPN - Experimental evidence at protein level: Swiss-Prot protein existence level 1. Binding protein with a strong affinity to the bleomycin family of antibiotics. Binds to CL990; an antimitotic-antibiotic compound. From Klebsiella pneumoniae.
   5262..5321    +  CDS            str (fragment): STR_KLEPN - Protein inferred from homology: Swiss-Prot protein existence level 3. The aminoglycoside phosphotransferases achieve inactivation of their antibiotic substrates by phosphorylation. From Klebsiella pneumoniae.
   5344..5367    -  rep_origin     CloDF13 ori (fragment): Plasmids containing the CloDF13 (CDF) origin of replication can be propagated in E. coli cells that contain additional plasmids with compatible origins.
   5368..5451    +  CDS            large T antigen (fragment): large T antigen from SV40 (simian virus 40)
   5474..5608    +  polyA_signal   SV40 poly(A) signal: SV40 polyadenylation signal
   5614..5632    -  promoter       T7 promoter: promoter for bacteriophage T7 RNA polymerase
   5670..5686    -  protein_bind   lac operator: The lac repressor binds to the lac operator to inhibit transcription in E. coli. This inhibition can be relieved by adding lactose or isopropyl-β-D-thiogalactopyranoside (IPTG). lac repressor encoded by lacI
   5694..5724    -  promoter       lac promoter: promoter for the E. coli lac operon
   5739..5760    -  protein_bind   CAP binding site: CAP binding activates transcription in the presence of cAMP. E. coli catabolite activator protein
   5773..5865    -  CDS            lacI (fragment): lac repressor; lacI; The lac repressor binds to the lac operator to inhibit transcription in E. coli. This inhibition can be relieved by adding lactose or isopropyl-β-D-thiogalactopyranoside (IPTG).
   6048..6636    -  rep_origin     ori: high-copy-number ColE1/pMB1/pBR322/pUC origin of replication
   6807..7667    -  CDS            AmpR: β-lactamase; bla; confers resistance to ampicillin, carbenicillin, and related antibiotics
   7668..7772    -  promoter       AmpR promoter: bla
   7799..8227    +  rep_origin     f1 ori (sequence partly withheld): f1 bacteriophage origin of replication; arrow indicates direction of (+) strand synthesis
   8258..8412    -  CDS            lacZα (fragment): LacZα fragment of β-galactosidase; lacZ fragment
