[The description below was written by a language model from this plasmid's Addgene catalogue record and pLannotate feature annotations shown in this document.]
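Description:
p3xFLAG CMV14 / BRAF-G469A is a mammalian expression plasmid built on the commercial p3xFLAG-CMV-14 backbone and carrying human BRAF with the G469A substitution. The sequenced construct is about 8.6 kb. Transcription of the roughly 2.3 kb BRAF open reading frame is driven by the human cytomegalovirus immediate-early enhancer and promoter. The coding sequence runs into a backbone-encoded triple FLAG epitope at the C terminus, and a human growth hormone polyadenylation signal follows. The resulting protein is a FLAG-tagged BRAF kinase that can be detected or immunoprecipitated with anti-FLAG antibodies. The restriction sites used for cloning are not recorded.

A separate cassette supports selection in mammalian cells. In it, the SV40 enhancer/early promoter drives the neomycin phosphotransferase gene, which confers G418 resistance, and an SV40 polyadenylation signal terminates the transcript. The annotation also finds a ble reading frame and a short str fragment downstream of neo, which probably came along with the Tn5-derived neo segment. The record lists only neomycin/G418 as a selectable marker. In E. coli, the plasmid replicates from a high-copy ColE1/pUC-type origin and is selected with ampicillin through the β-lactamase gene. An f1 origin is also present, which allows single-stranded DNA production. Several short annotated fragments (lac promoter/operator, lacI, lacZα, T7 promoter, CloDF13 ori and large T antigen) appear to be backbone remnants rather than functional parts.

The associated publication concerns non-V600 BRAF mutations found in lung cancer and their sensitivity to combined trametinib and dabrafenib. This fits use of the plasmid for transient or stable expression of the mutant kinase to study its signalling and drug response.
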