Addgene plasmid #131711: p3xFLAG CMV14 / BRAF-G469A
Purpose: Mammalian Expression of Flag tagged BRAF
Depositing lab: Jacques De Grève. Depositing organization: Vrije Universiteit Brussel. Publication: Non-V600 BRAF mutations recurrently found in lung cancer predict sensitivity to the combination of Trametinib and Dabrafenib. Noeparast A, Teugels E, Giron P, Verschelden G, De Brakeleer S, Decoster L, De Greve J. Oncotarget. 2016 Aug 26;8(36):60094-60108. doi: 10.18632/oncotarget.11635. eCollection 2017 Sep 1. PubMed 28947956.
Backbone
  Vector backbone: p3xFLAG-CMV-14
  Backbone manufacturer: Sigma-Aldrich
  Backbone size w/o insert (bp): 6310
  Vector type: Mammalian Expression
  Selectable markers: Neomycin (select with G418)
Growth in bacteria
  Bacterial resistance: Ampicillin, 100 μg/mL
  Growth temperature: 37°C
  Growth strain: DH5alpha
  Copy number: Unknown
Gene/Insert
  Gene/Insert name: BRAF (alt names: B-RAF; ENSG00000157764)
  Species: H. sapiens (human)
  Insert size (bp): 2301
  Mutation: G469A
  Entrez Gene: BRAF (a.k.a. B-RAF1, B-raf, BRAF-1, BRAF1, NS7, RAFB1)
  Promoter: CMV
  Tag / fusion protein: 3xFLAG (C terminal on backbone)
  Cloning method: Restriction Enzyme; 5′ cloning site Unknown (unknown if destroyed); 3′ cloning site Unknown (unknown if destroyed)
Terms and licenses: Academic/Nonprofit Terms; Industry Terms: Not Available to Industry
Depositor comments: Please also see https://www.ncbi.nlm.nih.gov/pubmed/29662630.
How to cite: p3xFLAG CMV14 / BRAF-G469A was a gift from Jacques De Grève (Addgene plasmid # 131711 ; http://n2t.net/addgene:131711 ; RRID:Addgene_131711)
